Addgene plasmid #85104: pBsaFa
Purpose: FAD domain of P450 BM3 variant (C773S/C810S)
Depositing lab: Teruyuki Nagamune. Depositing organization: The University of Tokyo. Publication: Immobilization of a Bacterial Cytochrome P450 Monooxygenase System on a Solid Support. Tan CY, Hirakawa H, Suzuki R, Haga T, Iwata F, Nagamune T. Angew Chem Int Ed Engl. 2016 Oct 26. doi: 10.1002/anie.201608033. PubMed 27781345.
Backbone
  Vector backbone: pHSG398
  Backbone manufacturer: TaKaRa
  Backbone size w/o insert (bp): 2227
  Total vector size (bp): 3446
  Modifications to backbone: N/A
  Vector type: Cloning vector
Growth in bacteria
  Bacterial resistance: Chloramphenicol, 25 μg/mL
  Growth temperature: 37°C
  Growth strain: DH5alpha
  Copy number: High Copy
Gene/Insert
  Gene/Insert name: FADdomain of P450 BM3 (alt name: FAD domain of CYP102A1)
  Species: Bacillus megaterium
  Insert size (bp): 1219
  Mutation: C773S/C810S
  GenBank ID: WP_034650526.1
  Cloning method: Unknown
  Sequencing primers: 5′ M13 Reverse; 3′ M13 Reverse
Terms and licenses: Academic/Nonprofit Terms; Industry Terms: Not Available to Industry
Depositor comments: P450 BM3 was originally cloned from Bacillus megaterium (NBRC 15308) in our lab
How to cite: pBsaFa was a gift from Teruyuki Nagamune (Addgene plasmid # 85104 ; http://n2t.net/addgene:85104 ; RRID:Addgene_85104)
