[The description below was written by a language model from this plasmid's Addgene catalogue record and pLannotate feature annotations shown in this document.]
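Description:
pBsaFa is a small bacterial cloning plasmid (about 3.4 kb) built on the commercial pHSG398 backbone, a pUC-style vector that carries chloramphenicol rather than ampicillin resistance. It is maintained in E. coli at high copy number through a ColE1/pMB1/pUC-type origin of replication. Selection relies on the cat gene, which encodes chloramphenicol acetyltransferase and is driven by its own promoter.

The insert, roughly 1.2 kb, encodes the FAD-binding domain of cytochrome P450 BM3 (CYP102A1) from Bacillus megaterium, a self-sufficient fatty acid monooxygenase in which the haem domain is naturally fused to a diflavin reductase. The domain carries two cysteine-to-serine substitutions, C773S and C810S; the record does not explain their purpose. According to the depositor, the parent gene was cloned from a B. megaterium strain in their own laboratory.

In the annotated sequence, the cyp102A1 fragment sits in the multiple cloning site region, downstream of the CAP binding site, lac promoter and lac operator. It is followed by remnants of the pUC polylinker and a lacZα fragment, consistent with insertion into the blue/white screening cassette of the backbone. A short lacI fragment is also present as a backbone remnant, not a functional repressor gene. No affinity tags or fusion partners are annotated, and the cloning method is recorded as unknown.

The plasmid is catalogued as a cloning vector, so it appears to serve as a source of the FAD-domain coding sequence for subcloning rather than as a dedicated expression construct. The associated work concerns immobilising a bacterial P450 monooxygenase system on a solid support.
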