Features (pLannotate 1.2.2; 10 found; start..end, strand, type, name):
     90..192     +  promoter       cat promoter: promoter of the E. coli cat gene encoding chloramphenicol acetyltransferase
    193..849     +  CDS            cat: CAT_ECOLX - Experimental evidence at protein level: Swiss-Prot protein existence level 1. This enzyme is an effector of chloramphenicol resistance in bacteria. From Escherichia coli. This protein is used as a marker in many commonly used cloning vectors, such as pACYC184.
    959..1047    +  CDS            lacI (fragment): lac repressor; lacI; The lac repressor binds to the lac operator to inhibit transcription in E. coli. This inhibition can be relieved by adding lactose or isopropyl-β-D-thiogalactopyranoside (IPTG).
   1060..1081    +  protein_bind   CAP binding site: CAP binding activates transcription in the presence of cAMP. E. coli catabolite activator protein
   1096..1126    +  promoter       lac promoter: promoter for the E. coli lac operon
   1134..1150    +  protein_bind   lac operator: The lac repressor binds to the lac operator to inhibit transcription in E. coli. This inhibition can be relieved by adding lactose or isopropyl-β-D-thiogalactopyranoside (IPTG). lac repressor encoded by lacI
   1201..2400    +  CDS            cyp102A1 (fragment): CPXB_BACMB - Also known as cyp102. Experimental evidence at protein level: Swiss-Prot protein existence level 1. Functions as a fatty acid monooxygenase (PubMed:3106359, PubMed:1727637, PubMed:16566047, PubMed:7578081, PubMed:11695892, PubMed:14653735, PubMed:16403573, PubMed:18004886, PubMed:17077084, PubMed:17868686, PubMed:18298086, PubMed:18619466, PubMed:18721129, PubMed:19492389, PubMed:20180779, PubMed:21110374, PubMed:21875028). Catalyzes hydroxylation of fatty acids at omega-1, omega-2 and omega-3 positions (PubMed:1727637, PubMed:21875028). Shows activity toward medium and long-chain
   2416..2459    +  misc_feature   MCS (fragment): pUC18/19 multiple cloning site
   2462..2616    +  CDS            lacZα (fragment): LacZα fragment of β-galactosidase; lacZ fragment
   2805..3393    -  rep_origin     ori: high-copy-number ColE1/pMB1/pBR322/pUC origin of replication
>Addgene plasmid #85104 | pBsaFa | depositor full sequence | sequence record 164481 | pBsaFa sequence 3446 bps
ACGGAAGATCACTTCGCAGAATAAATAAATCCTGGTGTCCCTGTTGATACCGGGAAGCCCTGGGCCAACT
TTTGGCGAAAATGAGACGTTGATCGGCACGTAAGAGGTTCCAACTTTCACCATAATGAAATAAGATCACT
ACCGGGCGTATTTTTTGAGTTATCGAGATTTTCAGGAGCTAAGGAAGCTAAAATGGAGAAAAAAATCACT
GGATATACCACCGTTGATATATCCCAATGGCATCGTAAAGAACATTTTGAGGCATTTCAGTCAGTTGCTC
AATGTACCTATAACCAGACCGTTCAGCTGGATATTACGGCCTTTTTAAAGACCGTAAAGAAAAATAAGCA
CAAGTTTTATCCGGCCTTTATTCACATTCTTGCCCGCCTGATGAATGCTCATCCGGAATTTCGTATGGCA
ATGAAAGACGGTGAGCTGGTGATATGGGATAGTGTTCACCCTTGTTACACCGTTTTCCATGAGCAAACTG
AAACGTTTTCATCGCTCTGGAGTGAATACCACGACGATTTCCGGCAGTTTCTACACATATATTCGCAAGA
TGTGGCGTGTTACGGTGAAAACCTGGCCTATTTCCCTAAAGGGTTTATTGAGAATATGTTTTTCGTCTCA
GCCAATCCCTGGGTGAGTTTCACCAGTTTTGATTTAAACGTGGCCAATATGGACAACTTCTTCGCCCCCG
TTTTCACCATGGGCAAATATTATACGCAAGGCGACAAGGTGCTGATGCCGCTGGCGATTCAGGTTCATCA
TGCCGTCTGTGATGGCTTCCATGTCGGCAGAATGCTTAATGAATTACAACAGTACTGCGATGAGTGGCAG
GGCGGGGCGTAATTTTTTTAAGGCAGTTATTGGTGCCCTTAAACGCCTGGTGCTACGCCTGAATAAGTGA
TAATAAGCGGATGAATGGCAGAAATTCAGCTTGGCCCAGTGCCAAGCTCCAATACGCAAACCGCCTCTCC
CCGCGCGTTGGCCGATTCATTAATGCAGCTGGCACGACAGGTTTCCCGACTGGAAAGCGGGCAGTGAGCG
CAACGCAATTAATGTGAGTTAGCTCACTCATTAGGCACCCCAGGCTTTACACTTTATGCTTCCGGCTCGT
ATGTTGTGTGGAATTGTGAGCGGATAACAATTTCACACAGGAAACAGCTATGACCATGATTACGAATTCG
AGCTCGGGTCTCGGGAGGTAGCATGCCGCTTGCGAAAATGCACGGTGCGTTTTCAACGAACGTCGTAGCA
AGCAAAGAACTTCAACAGCCAGGCAGTGCACGAAGCACGCGACATCTTGAAATTGAACTTCCAAAAGAAG
CTTCTTATCAAGAAGGAGATCATTTAGGTGTTATTCCTCGCAACTATGAAGGAATAGTAAACCGTGTAAC
AGCAAGGTTCGGCCTAGATGCATCACAGCAAATCCGTCTGGAAGCAGAAGAAGAAAAATTAGCTCATTTG
CCACTCGCTAAAACAGTATCCGTAGAAGAGCTTCTGCAATACGTGGAGCTTCAAGATCCTGTTACGCGCA
CGCAGCTTCGCGCAATGGCTGCTAAAACGGTCAGCCCGCCGCATAAAGTAGAGCTTGAAGCCTTGCTTGA
AAAGCAAGCCTACAAAGAACAAGTGCTGGCAAAACGTTTAACAATGCTTGAACTGCTTGAAAAATACCCG
GCGAGCGAAATGAAATTCAGCGAATTTATCGCCCTTCTGCCAAGCATACGCCCGCGCTATTACTCGATTT
CTTCATCACCTCGTGTCGATGAAAAACAAGCAAGCATCACGGTCAGCGTTGTCTCAGGAGAAGCGTGGAG
CGGATATGGAGAATATAAAGGAATTGCGTCGAACTATCTTGCCGAGCTGCAAGAAGGAGATACGATTACG
TGCTTTATTTCCACACCGCAGTCAGAATTTACGCTGCCAAAAGACCCTGAAACGCCGCTTATCATGGTCG
GACCGGGAACAGGCGTCGCGCCGTTTAGAGGCTTTGTGCAGGCGCGCAAACAGCTAAAAGAACAAGGACA
GTCACTTGGAGAAGCACATTTATACTTCGGCTGCCGTTCACCTCATGAAGACTATCTGTATCAAGAAGAG
CTTGAAAACGCCCAAAGCGAAGGCATCATTACGCTTCATACCGCTTTTTCTCGCATGCCAAATCAGCCGA
AAACATACGTTCAGCACGTAATGGAACAAGACGGCAAGAAATTGATTGAACTTCTTGATCAAGGAGCGCA
CTTCTATATTTGCGGAGACGGAAGCCAAATGGCACCTGCCGTTGAAGCAACGCTTATGAAAAGCTATGCT
GACGTTCACCAAGTGAGTGAAGCAGACGCTCGCTTATGGCTGCAGCAGCTAGAAGAAAAAGGCCGATACG
CAAAAGACGTGTGGGCTGGGTAAGGATCTGAGACCGTACCCGGGGATCCTCTAGAGTCGACCTGCAGGCA
TGCAAGCTTGGCACTGGCCGTCGTTTTACAACGTCGTGACTGGGAAAACCCTGGCGTTACCCAACTTAAT
CGCCTTGCAGCACATCCCCCTTTCGCCAGCTGGCGTAATAGCGAAGAGGCCCGCACCGATCGCCCTTCCC
AACAGTTGCGCAGCCTGAATGGCGAATGAGCTTCTTCCGCTTCCTCGCTCACTGACTCGCTGCGCTCGGT
CGTTCGGCTGCGGCGAGCGGTATCAGCTCACTCAAAGGCGGTAATACGGTTATCCACAGAATCAGGGGAT
AACGCAGGAAAGAACATGTGAGCAAAAGGCCAGCAAAAGGCCAGGAACCGTAAAAAGGCCGCGTTGCTGG
CGTTTTTCCATAGGCTCCGCCCCCCTGACGAGCATCACAAAAATCGACGCTCAAGTCAGAGGTGGCGAAA
CCCGACAGGACTATAAAGATACCAGGCGTTTCCCCCTGGAAGCTCCCTCGTGCGCTCTCCTGTTCCGACC
CTGCCGCTTACCGGATACCTGTCCGCCTTTCTCCCTTCGGGAAGCGTGGCGCTTTCTCAATGCTCACGCT
GTAGGTATCTCAGTTCGGTGTAGGTCGTTCGCTCCAAGCTGGGCTGTGTGCACGAACCCCCCGTTCAGCC
CGACCGCTGCGCCTTATCCGGTAACTATCGTCTTGAGTCCAACCCGGTAAGACACGACTTATCGCCACTG
GCAGCAGCCACTGGTAACAGGATTAGCAGAGCGAGGTATGTAGGCGGTGCTACAGAGTTCTTGAAGTGGT
GGCCTAACTACGGCTACACTAGAAGGACAGTATTTGGTATCTGCGCTCTGCTGAAGCCAGTTACCTTCGG
AAAAAGAGTTGGTAGCTCTTGATCCGGCAAACAAACCACCGCTGGTAGCGGTGGTTTTTTTGTTTGCAAG
CAGCAGATTACGCGCAGAAAAAAAGGATCTCAAGAAGATCCTTTGATCTTTTCTACGGGGTCTGACGCTC
AGTGGAACTCCGTCGA
