>Addgene plasmid #85104 | pBsaFa | addgene partial sequence | sequence record 167231 | M13-Rev 5'-CAGGAAACAGCTATGACC-3'
GTAGCATGCCGCTTGCGAAAATGCACGGTGCGTTTTCAACGAACGTCGTAGCAAGCAAAGAACTTCAACA
GCCAGGCAGTGCACGAAGCACGCGACATCTTGAAATTGAACTTCCAAAAGAAGCTTCTTATCAAGAAGGA
GATCATTTAGGTGTTATTCCTCGCAACTATGAAGGAATAGTAAACCGTGTAACAGCAAGGTTCGGCCTAG
ATGCATCACAGCAAATCCGTCTGGAAGCAGAAGAAGAAAAATTAGCTCATTTGCCACTCGCTAAAACAGT
ATCCGTAGAAGAGCTTCTGCAATACGTGGAGCTTCAAGATCCTGTTACGCGCACGCAGCTTCGCGCAATG
GCTGCTAAAACGGTCAGCCCGCCGCATAAAGTAGAGCTTGAAGCCTTGCTTGAAAAGCAAGCCTACAAAG
AACAAGTGCTGGCAAAACGTTTAACAATGCTTGAACTGCTTGAAAAATACCCGGCGAGCGAAATGAAATT
CAGCGAATTTATCGCCCTTCTGCCAAGCATACGCCCGCGCTATTACTCGATTTCTTCATCACCTCGTGTC
GATGAAAAACAAGCAAGCATCACGGTCAGCGTTGTCTCAGGAGAAGCGTGGAGCGGATATGGAGAATATA
AAGGAATTGCGTCGAACTATCTTGCCGAGCTGCAAGAAGGAGATACGATTACGTGCTTTATTTCCACACC
GCAGTCAGAATTTACGCTGCCAAAAGACCCTGAAACGCCGCTTATCATGGTCGGACCGGGAACAGGCGTC
GCGCCGTTTAGAGGCTTTGTGCAGGCGCGCAAACAGCTAAAAGAACAAGGACAGTCACTTGGAGAAGCAC
ATTTATACTTCGGCTGCCGTTCACCTCATGAAGACTATCTGTATCAAGAAGAGCTTGAAAACGCCCAAAG
CGAAGGCATCATTACGCTTCATACCGCTTTTTCTCGCATGCCAAATCAGCCGAAAACATACGTTCAGCAC
GTAATGGAACAAGACGGCAAGAAATTGATTGAACTTCTTGATCA
