>Addgene plasmid #85104 | pBsaFa | addgene partial sequence | sequence record 167232 | M13-F20 5'-TGTAAAACGACGGCCAGT-3'
TCTAGAGGATCCCCGGGTACGGTCTCAGATCCTTACCCAGCCCACACGTCTTTTGCGTATCGGCCTTTTT
CTTCTAGCTGCTGCAGCCATAAGCGAGCGTCTGCTTCACTCACTTGGTGAACGTCAGCATAGCTTTTCAT
AAGCGTTGCTTCAACGGCAGGTGCCATTTGGCTTCCGTCTCCGCAAATATAGAAGTGCGCTCCTTGATCA
AGAAGTTCAATCAATTTCTTGCCGTCTTGTTCCATTACGTGCTGAACGTATGTTTTCGGCTGATTTGGCA
TGCGAGAAAAAGCGGTATGAAGCGTAATGATGCCTTCGCTTTGGGCGTTTTCAAGCTCTTCTTGATACAG
ATAGTCTTCATGAGGTGAACGGCAGCCGAAGTATAAATGTGCTTCTCCAAGTGACTGTCCTTGTTCTTTT
AGCTGTTTGCGCGCCTGCACAAAGCCTCTAAACGGCGCGACGCCTGTTCCCGGTCCGACCATGATAAGCG
GCGTTTCAGGGTCTTTTGGCAGCGTAAATTCTGACTGCGGTGTGGAAATAAAGCACGTAATCGTATCTCC
TTCTTGCAGCTCGGCAAGATAGTTCGACGCAATTCCTTTATATTCTCCATATCCGCTCCACGCTTCTCCT
GAGACAACGCTGACCGTGATGCTTGCTTGTTTTTCATCGACACGAGGTGATGAAGAAATCGAGTAATAGC
GCGGGCGTATGCTTGGCAGAAGGGCGATAAATTCGCTGAATTTCATTTCGCTCGCCGGGTATTTTTCAAG
CAGTTCAAGCATTGTTAAACGTTTTGCCAGCACTTGTTCTTTGTAGGCTTGCTTTTCAAGCAAGGCTTCA
AGCTCTACTTTATGCGGCGGGCTGACCGTTTTAGCAGCCATTGCGCGAAGCTGCGTGCGCGTAACAGGAT
CTTGAAGCTCCACGTATTGCAGAAGCTCTTCTACGGATACTGTTTTAGCGAGTGGCAAATGAGCTAATTT
TTCTTCTTCTGCTTCCAGACGGATTTGCTGTGATGCATCTAGGCCGAACCTTG
